Addgene plasmid #42789: TAL3326
Depositing lab: Keith Joung. Depositing organization: Massachusetts General Hospital. Publication: Targeted gene disruption in somatic zebrafish cells using engineered TALENs. Sander JD, Cade L, Khayter C, Reyon D, Peterson RT, Joung JK, Yeh JR. Nat Biotechnol. 2011 Aug 5;29(8):697-8. doi: 10.1038/nbt.1934. PubMed 21822241.
Backbone
  Vector backbone: JDS74
  Backbone manufacturer: Addgene plasmid #32288
  Backbone size w/o insert (bp): 6447
  Vector type: Mammalian Expression ; T7
Growth in bacteria
  Bacterial resistance: Ampicillin, 100 μg/mL
  Growth temperature: 37°C
  Growth strain: XL1 Blue
  Copy number: High Copy
Gene/Insert
  Gene/Insert name: ZebrafishCommunity-NUPL2-left (alt name: NUPL2)
  Species: D. rerio (zebrafish)
  Insert size (bp): 1640
  Promoter: CMV
  Tag / fusion protein: 3X Flag (N terminal on backbone); WT FOKI (C terminal on backbone)
  Cloning method: Restriction Enzyme; 5′ cloning site N/A (destroyed during cloning); 3′ cloning site N/A (destroyed during cloning)
  Sequencing primers: 5′ CMV-F; 3′ BGH-rev
Terms and licenses: Academic/Nonprofit Terms; Industry Terms: Not Available to Industry
Depositor comments: Target binding site: TGGATAAACCCATCTCAG It is strongly recommended that users perform a diagnostic digest to verify this plasmid prior to use. For example, a double digest of the plasmid with BamHI and KpnI should result in two bands at 2.3kb and 5.8kb.
How to cite: TAL3326 was a gift from Keith Joung (Addgene plasmid # 42789 ; http://n2t.net/addgene:42789 ; RRID:Addgene_42789)
