[The description below was written by a language model from this plasmid's Addgene catalogue record.]
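Description:
TAL3326 is a TALEN expression plasmid encoding the left-hand monomer of a nuclease pair directed against the zebrafish (D. rerio) NUPL2 gene. It is built on the JDS74 backbone, a roughly 6.4 kb TALEN receiver vector classed as both mammalian expression and T7. It is maintained in E. coli as a high-copy plasmid under ampicillin selection. The record does not include a feature table, so the origin of replication and other backbone elements are not itemised. The listed BGH reverse sequencing primer suggests a BGH polyadenylation region downstream of the coding sequence.

The insert, about 1.6 kb, is an engineered array of TAL effector repeats designed to recognise a specific 18-nucleotide site in NUPL2. It was cloned by restriction enzyme assembly, and the junction sites were destroyed in the process. The backbone supplies the flanking parts of the fusion protein: an N-terminal 3X FLAG epitope for detection and a C-terminal wild-type FokI nuclease domain. Expression is driven by the CMV promoter in mammalian cells. The T7 designation indicates that the coding sequence can also be transcribed in vitro to produce mRNA, which is the usual delivery route for TALENs injected into zebrafish embryos.

FokI cleaves only as a dimer, so this construct is meant to be used with a matching right-hand TALEN that binds the opposite strand nearby. The two FokI domains then meet over the spacer and make a double-strand break. Error-prone repair of that break produces insertions and deletions, which disrupt NUPL2. The associated publication describes this approach for targeted gene disruption in somatic zebrafish cells, and the insert name suggests the plasmid belongs to a set made for the zebrafish research community.
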