>Addgene plasmid #42789 | TAL3326 | depositor partial sequence | sequence record 57909 | TAL3326 sequence 2430 bps
TCTAGAGCTAGCACCATGGACTACAAAGACCATGACGGTGATTATAAAGATCATGACATCGATTACAAGG
ATGACGATGACAAGATGGCCCCCAAGAAGAAGAGGAAGGTGGGCATTCACCGCGGGGTACCTATGGTGGA
CTTGAGGACACTCGGTTATTCGCAACAGCAACAGGAGAAAATCAAGCCTAAGGTCAGGAGCACCGTCGCG
CAACACCACGAGGCGCTTGTGGGGCATGGCTTCACTCATGCGCATATTGTCGCGCTTTCACAGCACCCTG
CGGCGCTTGGGACGGTGGCTGTCAAATACCAAGATATGATTGCGGCCCTGCCCGAAGCCACGCACGAGGC
AATTGTAGGGGTCGGTAAACAGTGGTCGGGAGCGCGAGCACTTGAGGCGCTGCTGACTGTGGCGGGTGAG
CTTAGGGGGCCTCCGCTCCAGCTCGACACCGGGCAGCTGCTGAAGATCGCGAAGAGAGGGGGAGTAACAG
CGGTAGAGGCAGTGCACGCCTGGCGCAATGCGCTCACCGGGGCCCCCTTGAACCTGACCCCAGACCAGGT
AGTCGCAATCGCGAACAATAATGGGGGAAAGCAAGCCCTGGAAACCGTGCAAAGGTTGTTGCCGGTCCTT
TGTCAAGACCACGGCCTTACACCGGAGCAAGTCGTGGCCATTGCAAATAATAACGGTGGCAAACAGGCTC
TTGAGACGGTTCAGAGACTTCTCCCAGTTCTCTGTCAAGCCCACGGGCTGACTCCCGATCAAGTTGTAGC
GATTGCGTCGAACATTGGAGGGAAACAAGCATTGGAGACTGTCCAACGGCTCCTTCCCGTGTTGTGTCAA
GCCCACGGTTTGACGCCTGCACAAGTGGTCGCCATCGCCTCGAATGGCGGCGGTAAGCAGGCGCTGGAAA
CAGTACAGCGCCTGCTGCCTGTACTGTGCCAGGATCATGGACTGACCCCAGACCAGGTAGTCGCAATCGC
GTCGAACATTGGGGGAAAGCAAGCCCTGGAAACCGTGCAAAGGTTGTTGCCGGTCCTTTGTCAAGACCAC
GGCCTTACACCGGAGCAAGTCGTGGCCATTGCAAGCAACATCGGTGGCAAACAGGCTCTTGAGACGGTTC
AGAGACTTCTCCCAGTTCTCTGTCAAGCCCACGGGCTGACTCCCGATCAAGTTGTAGCGATTGCGTCGAA
CATTGGAGGGAAACAAGCATTGGAGACTGTCCAACGGCTCCTTCCCGTGTTGTGTCAAGCCCACGGTTTG
ACGCCTGCACAAGTGGTCGCCATCGCCAGCCATGATGGCGGTAAGCAGGCGCTGGAAACAGTACAGCGCC
TGCTGCCTGTACTGTGCCAGGATCATGGACTGACCCCAGACCAGGTAGTCGCAATCGCGTCACATGACGG
GGGAAAGCAAGCCCTGGAAACCGTGCAAAGGTTGTTGCCGGTCCTTTGTCAAGACCACGGCCTTACACCG
GAGCAAGTCGTGGCCATTGCATCCCACGACGGTGGCAAACAGGCTCTTGAGACGGTTCAGAGACTTCTCC
CAGTTCTCTGTCAAGCCCACGGGCTGACTCCCGATCAAGTTGTAGCGATTGCGTCGAACATTGGAGGGAA
ACAAGCATTGGAGACTGTCCAACGGCTCCTTCCCGTGTTGTGTCAAGCCCACGGTTTGACGCCTGCACAA
GTGGTCGCCATCGCCTCGAATGGCGGCGGTAAGCAGGCGCTGGAAACAGTACAGCGCCTGCTGCCTGTAC
TGTGCCAGGATCATGGACTGACCCCAGACCAGGTAGTCGCAATCGCGTCACATGACGGGGGAAAGCAAGC
CCTGGAAACCGTGCAAAGGTTGTTGCCGGTCCTTTGTCAAGACCACGGCCTTACACCGGAGCAAGTCGTG
GCCATTGCAAGCAATGGGGGTGGCAAACAGGCTCTTGAGACGGTTCAGAGACTTCTCCCAGTTCTCTGTC
AAGCCCACGGGCTGACTCCCGATCAAGTTGTAGCGATTGCGTCGCATGACGGAGGGAAACAAGCATTGGA
GACTGTCCAACGGCTCCTTCCCGTGTTGTGTCAAGCCCACGGTTTGACGCCTGCACAAGTGGTCGCCATC
GCCTCCAATATTGGCGGTAAGCAGGCGCTGGAAACAGTACAGCGCCTGCTGCCTGTACTGTGCCAGGATC
ATGGACTGACACCCGAACAGGTGGTCGCCATTGCTAATAATAACGGAGGACGGCCAGCCTTGGAGTCCAT
CGTAGCCCAATTGTCCAGGCCCGATCCCGCGTTGGCTGCGTTAACGAATGACCATCTGGTGGCGTTGGCA
TGTCTTGGTGGACGACCCGCGCTCGATGCAGTCAAAAAGGGTCTGCCTCATGCTCCCGCATTGATCAAAA
GAACCAACCGGCGGATTCCCGAGAGAACTTCCCATCGAGTCGCGGGATCC
