>Addgene plasmid #42789 | TAL3326 | addgene partial sequence | sequence record 60780 | JDS-TALEN-F 5'-TAGGGGTCGGTAAACAGTGG-3'
TGTGGCGGGTGAGCTTAGGGGGCCTCCGCTCCAGCTCGACACCGGGCAGCTGCTGAAGATCGCGAAGAGA
GGGGGAGTAACAGCGGTAGAGGCAGTGCACGCCTGGCGCAATGCGCTCACCGGGGCCCCCTTGAACCTGA
CCCCAGACCAGGTAGTCGCAATCGCGAACAATAATGGGGGAAAGCAAGCCCTGGAAACCGTGCAAAGGTT
GTTGCCGGTCCTTTGTCAAGACCACGGCCTTACACCGGAGCAAGTCGTGGCCATTGCAAATAATAACGGT
GGCAAACAGGCTCTTGAGACGGTTCAGAGACTTCTCCCAGTTCTCTGTCAAGCCCACGGGCTGACTCCCG
ATCAAGTTGTAGCGATTGCGTCGAACATTGGAGGGAAACAAGCATTGGAGACTGTCCAACGGCTCCTTCC
CGTGTTGTGTCAAGCCCACGGTTTGACGCCTGCACAAGTGGTCGCCATCGCCTCGAATGGCGGCGGTAAG
CAGGCGCTGGAAACAGTACAGCGCCTGCTGCCTGTACTGTGCCAGGATCATGGACTGACCCCAGACCAGG
TAGTCGCAATCGCGTCGAACATTGGGGGAAAGCAAGCCCTGGAAACCGTGCAAAGGTTGTTGCCGGTCCT
TTGTCAAGACCACGGCCTTACACCGGAGCAAGTCGTGGCCATTGCAAGCAACATCGGTGGCAAACAGGCT
CTTGAGACGGTTCAGAGACTTCTCCCAGTTCTCTGTCAAGCCCACGGGCTGACTCCCGATCAAGTTGTAG
CGATTGCGTCGAACATTGGAGGGAAA
